>Addgene plasmid #182330 | pcDNA3-Lifeact-Dronpa | addgene full sequence | sequence record 363368 | Addgene NGS Result
GACGGATCGGGAGATCTCCCGATCCCCTATGGTGCACTCTCAGTACAATCTGCTCTGATGCCGCATAGTT
AAGCCAGTATCTGCTCCCTGCTTGTGTGTTGGAGGTCGCTGAGTAGTGCGCGAGCAAAATTTAAGCTACA
ACAAGGCAAGGCTTGACCGACAATTGCATGAAGAATCTGCTTAGGGTTAGGCGTTTTGCGCTGCTTCGCG
ATGTACGGGCCAGATATACGCGTTGACATTGATTATTGACTAGTTATTAATAGTAATCAATTACGGGGTC
ATTAGTTCATAGCCCATATATGGAGTTCCGCGTTACATAACTTACGGTAAATGGCCCGCCTGGCTGACCG
CCCAACGACCCCCGCCCATTGACGTCAATAATGACGTATGTTCCCATAGTAACGCCAATAGGGACTTTCC
ATTGACGTCAATGGGTGGAGTATTTACGGTAAACTGCCCACTTGGCAGTACATCAAGTGTATCATATGCC
AAGTACGCCCCCTATTGACGTCAATGACGGTAAATGGCCCGCCTGGCATTATGCCCAGTACATGACCTTA
TGGGACTTTCCTACTTGGCAGTACATCTACGTATTAGTCATCGCTATTACCATGGTGATGCGGTTTTGGC
AGTACATCAATGGGCGTGGATAGCGGTTTGACTCACGGGGATTTCCAAGTCTCCACCCCATTGACGTCAA
TGGGAGTTTGTTTTGGCACCAAAATCAACGGGACTTTCCAAAATGTCGTAACAACTCCGCCCCATTGACG
CAAATGGGCGGTAGGCGTGTACGGTGGGAGGTCTATATAAGCAGAGCTCTCTGGCTAACTAGAGAACCCA
CTGCTTACTGGCTTATCGAAATTAATACGACTCACTATAGGGAGACCCAAGCTTGCCGCCACCATGGGCG
TGGCCGACCTGATCAAGAAGTTCGAGAGCATCAGCAAGGAGGAGGGGGATCCCATGAGTGTGATTAAACC
AGACATGAAGATCAAGCTGCGTATGGAAGGCGCTGTAAATGGACACCCGTTCGCGATTGAAGGAGTTGGC
CTTGGGAAGCCTTTCGAGGGAAAACAGAGTATGGACCTTAAAGTCAAAGAAGGCGGACCTCTGCCTTTCG
CCTATGACATCTTGACAACTGTGTTCTGTTACGGCAACAGGGTATTCGCCAAATACCCAGAAAATATAGT
AGACTATTTCAAGCAGTCGTTTCCTGAGGGCTACTCTTGGGAACGAAGCATGAATTACGAAGACGGGGGC
ATTTGTAACGCGACAAACGACATAACCCTGGATGGTGACTGTTATATCTATGAAATTCGATTTGATGGTG
TGAACTTTCCTGCCAATGGTCCAGTTATGCAGAAGAGGACTGTGAAATGGGAGCCATCCACTGAGAAATT
GTATGTGCGTGATGGAGTGCTGAAGGGTGATGTTAACATGGCTCTGTCGCTTGAAGGAGGTGGCCATTAC
CGATGTGACTTCAAAACTACTTATAAAGCTAAGAAGGTTGTCCAGTTGCCAGACTATCACTTTGTGGACC
ACCACATTGAGATTAAAAGCCACGACAAAGATTACAGTAATGTTAATCTGCATGAGCATGCCGAAGCGCA
TTCTGAGCTGCCGAGGCAGGCCAAGTAAGAATTCTGCAGATATCCATCACACTGGCGGCCGCTCGAGCAT
GCATCTAGAGGGCCCTATTCTATAGTGTCACCTAAATGCTAGAGCTCGCTGATCAGCCTCGACTGTGCCT
TCTAGTTGCCAGCCATCTGTTGTTTGCCCCTCCCCCGTGCCTTCCTTGACCCTGGAAGGTGCCACTCCCA
CTGTCCTTTCCTAATAAAATGAGGAAATTGCATCGCATTGTCTGAGTAGGTGTCATTCTATTCTGGGGGG
TGGGGTGGGGCAGGACAGCAAGGGGGAGGATTGGGAAGACAATAGCAGGCATGCTGGGGATGCGGTGGGC
TCTATGGCTTCTGAGGCGGAAAGAACCAGCTGGGGCTCTAGGGGGTATCCCC
[124 nt withheld, positions 2013-2136]
C
[91 nt withheld, positions 2138-2228]
A
[49 nt withheld, positions 2230-2278]
CCTTTGACGTTGGAGTCCACGTTCTTT
[37 nt withheld, positions 2306-2342]
ACCCTATCTCGGTCTATTCTTTTGATTTATAAGGGATTTTGCCGATTTCGGCCTATTGGTTAAAAAATGA
GCTGATTTAACAAAAATTTAACGCGAATTAATTCTGTGGAATGTGTGTCAGTTAGGGTGTGGAAAGTCCC
CAGGCTCCCCAGCAGGCAGAAGTATGCAAAGCATGCATCTCAATTAGTCAGCAACCAGGTGTGGAAAGTC
CCCAGGCTCCCCAGCAGGCAGAAGTATGCAAAGCATGCATCTCAATTAGTCAGCAACCATAGTCCCGCCC
CTAACTCCGCCCATCCCGCCCCTAACTCCGCCCAGTTCCGCCCATTCTCCGCCCCATGGCTGACTAATTT
TTTTTATTTATGCAGAGGCCGAGGCCGCCTCTGCCTCTGAGCTATTCCAGAAGTAGTGAGGAGGCTTTTT
TGGAGGCCTAGGCTTTTGCAAAAAGCTCCCGGGAGCTTGTATATCCATTTTCGGATCTGATCAAGAGACA
GGATGAGGATCGTTTCGCATGATTGAACAAGATGGATTGCACGCAGGTTCTCCGGCCGCTTGGGTGGAGA
GGCTATTCGGCTATGACTGGGCACAACAGACAATCGGCTGCTCTGATGCCGCCGTGTTCCGGCTGTCAGC
GCAGGGGCGCCCGGTTCTTTTTGTCAAGACCGACCTGTCCGGTGCCCTGAATGAACTGCAGGACGAGGCA
GCGCGGCTATCGTGGCTGGCCACGACGGGCGTTCCTTGCGCAGCTGTGCTCGACGTTGTCACTGAAGCGG
GAAGGGACTGGCTGCTATTGGGCGAAGTGCCGGGGCAGGATCTCCTGTCATCTCACCTTGCTCCTGCCGA
GAAAGTATCCATCATGGCTGATGCAATGCGGCGGCTGCATACGCTTGATCCGGCTACCTGCCCATTCGAC
CACCAAGCGAAACATCGCATCGAGCGAGCACGTACTCGGATGGAAGCCGGTCTTGTCGATCAGGATGATC
TGGACGAAGAGCATCAGGGGCTCGCGCCAGCCGAACTGTTCGCCAGGCTCAAGGCGCGCATGCCCGACGG
CGAGGATCTCGTCGTGACCCATGGCGATGCCTGCTTGCCGAATATCATGGTGGAAAATGGCCGCTTTTCT
GGATTCATCGACTGTGGCCGGCTGGGTGTGGCGGACCGCTATCAGGACATAGCGTTGGCTACCCGTGATA
TTGCTGAAGAGCTTGGCGGCGAATGGGCTGACCGCTTCCTCGTGCTTTACGGTATCGCCGCTCCCGATTC
GCAGCGCATCGCCTTCTATCGCCTTCTTGACGAGTTCTTCTGAGCGGGACTCTGGGGTTCGAAATGACCG
ACCAAGCGACGCCCAACCTGCCATCACGAGATTTCGATTCCACCGCCGCCTTCTATGAAAGGTTGGGCTT
CGGAATCGTTTTCCGGGACGCCGGCTGGATGATCCTCCAGCGCGGGGATCTCATGCTGGAGTTCTTCGCC
CACCCCAACTTGTTTATTGCAGCTTATAATGGTTACAAATAAAGCAATAGCATCACAAATTTCACAAATA
AAGCATTTTTTTCACTGCATTCTAGTTGTGGTTTGTCCAAACTCATCAATGTATCTTATCATGTCTGTAT
ACCGTCGACCTCTAGCTAGAGCTTGGCGTAATCATGGTCATAGCTGTTTCCTGTGTGAAATTGTTATCCG
CTCACAATTCCACACAACATACGAGCCGGAAGCATAAAGTGTAAAGCCTGGGGTGCCTAATGAGTGAGCT
AACTCACATTAATTGCGTTGCGCTCACTGCCCGCTTTCCAGTCGGGAAACCTGTCGTGCCAGCTGCATTA
ATGAATCGGCCAACGCGCGGGGAGAGGCGGTTTGCGTATTGGGCGCTCTTCCGCTTCCTCGCTCACTGAC
TCGCTGCGCTCGGTCGTTCGGCTGCGGCGAGCGGTATCAGCTCACTCAAAGGCGGTAATACGGTTATCCA
CAGAATCAGGGGATAACGCAGGAAAGAACATGTGAGCAAAAGGCCAGCAAAAGGCCAGGAACCGTAAAAA
GGCCGCGTTGCTGGCGTTTTTCCATAGGCTCCGCCCCCCTGACGAGCATCACAAAAATCGACGCTCAAGT
CAGAGGTGGCGAAACCCGACAGGACTATAAAGATACCAGGCGTTTCCCCCTGGAAGCTCCCTCGTGCGCT
CTCCTGTTCCGACCCTGCCGCTTACCGGATACCTGTCCGCCTTTCTCCCTTCGGGAAGCGTGGCGCTTTC
TCATAGCTCACGCTGTAGGTATCTCAGTTCGGTGTAGGTCGTTCGCTCCAAGCTGGGCTGTGTGCACGAA
CCCCCCGTTCAGCCCGACCGCTGCGCCTTATCCGGTAACTATCGTCTTGAGTCCAACCCGGTAAGACACG
ACTTATCGCCACTGGCAGCAGCCACTGGTAACAGGATTAGCAGAGCGAGGTATGTAGGCGGTGCTACAGA
GTTCTTGAAGTGGTGGCCTAACTACGGCTACACTAGAAGAACAGTATTTGGTATCTGCGCTCTGCTGAAG
CCAGTTACCTTCGGAAAAAGAGTTGGTAGCTCTTGATCCGGCAAACAAACCACCGCTGGTAGCGGTGGTT
TTTTTGTTTGCAAGCAGCAGATTACGCGCAGAAAAAAAGGATCTCAAGAAGATCCTTTGATCTTTTCTAC
GGGGTCTGACGCTCAGTGGAACGAAAACTCACGTTAAGGGATTTTGGTCATGAGATTATCAAAAAGGATC
TTCACCTAGATCCTTTTAAATTAAAAATGAAGTTTTAAATCAATCTAAAGTATATATGAGTAAACTTGGT
CTGACAGTTACCAATGCTTAATCAGTGAGGCACCTATCTCAGCGATCTGTCTATTTCGTTCATCCATAGT
TGCCTGACTCCCCGTCGTGTAGATAACTACGATACGGGAGGGCTTACCATCTGGCCCCAGTGCTGCAATG
ATACCGCGAGACCCACGCTCACCGGCTCCAGATTTATCAGCAATAAACCAGCCAGCCGGAAGGGCCGAGC
GCAGAAGTGGTCCTGCAACTTTATCCGCCTCCATCCAGTCTATTAATTGTTGCCGGGAAGCTAGAGTAAG
TAGTTCGCCAGTTAATAGTTTGCGCAACGTTGTTGCCATTGCTACAGGCATCGTGGTGTCACGCTCGTCG
TTTGGTATGGCTTCATTCAGCTCCGGTTCCCAACGATCAAGGCGAGTTACATGATCCCCCATGTTGTGCA
AAAAAGCGGTTAGCTCCTTCGGTCCTCCGATCGTTGTCAGAAGTAAGTTGGCCGCAGTGTTATCACTCAT
GGTTATGGCAGCACTGCATAATTCTCTTACTGTCATGCCATCCGTAAGATGCTTTTCTGTGACTGGTGAG
TACTCAACCAAGTCATTCTGAGAATAGTGTATGCGGCGACCGAGTTGCTCTTGCCCGGCGTCAATACGGG
ATAATACCGCGCCACATAGCAGAACTTTAAAAGTGCTCATCATTGGAAAACGTTCTTCGGGGCGAAAACT
CTCAAGGATCTTACCGCTGTTGAGATCCAGTTCGATGTAACCCACTCGTGCACCCAACTGATCTTCAGCA
TCTTTTACTTTCACCAGCGTTTCTGGGTGAGCAAAAACAGGAAGGCAAAATGCCGCAAAAAAGGGAATAA
GGGCGACACGGAAATGTTGAATACTCATACTCTTCCTTTTTCAATATTATTGAAGCATTTATCAGGGTTA
TTGTCTCATGAGCGGATACATATTTGAATGTATTTAGAAAAATAAACAAATAGGGGTTCCGCGCACATTT
CCCCGAAAAGTGCCACCTGACGTC
Features (pLannotate 1.2.2; 22 found; start..end, strand, type, name):
     28..80      -  misc_feature   bom (fragment): basis of mobility region from pBR322
    235..614     +  enhancer       CMV enhancer: human cytomegalovirus immediate early enhancer
    615..818     +  promoter       CMV promoter: human cytomegalovirus (CMV) immediate early promoter
    814..847     +  LTR            5' LTR (truncated) (fragment): truncated 5' long terminal repeat (LTR) from HIV-1
    863..881     +  promoter       T7 promoter: promoter for bacteriophage T7 RNA polymerase
    904..960     +  CDS            ABP140 (fragment): AB140_YEAST - Also known as TRM140. Experimental evidence at protein level: Swiss-Prot protein existence level 1. S-adenosyl-L-methionine-dependent methyltransferase that mediates N(3)-methylcytidine modification of residue 32 of the tRNA anticodon loop of tRNA(Thr) and tRNA(Ser). Binds F-actin and shows weak F-actin cross-linking activity. From Saccharomyces cerevisiae (strain ATCC 204508 / S288c) (Baker's yeast).
    964..1635    +  CDS            Dronpa: Dronpa is a photoswitchable green fluorescent protein published in 2004, derived from Echinophyllia sp. SC22.
   1699..1717    -  promoter       SP6 promoter: promoter for bacteriophage SP6 RNA polymerase
   1743..1967    +  polyA_signal   bGH poly(A) signal: bovine growth hormone polyadenylation signal
   1971..1992    +  promoter       SV40 promoter (fragment): SV40 enhancer and early promoter
   2013..2441    +  rep_origin     f1 ori (sequence partly withheld): f1 bacteriophage origin of replication; arrow indicates direction of (+) strand synthesis
   2455..2784    +  promoter       SV40 promoter: SV40 enhancer and early promoter
   2851..3642    +  CDS            neo: KKA2_KLEPN - Also known as kan, nptII. Experimental evidence at protein level: Swiss-Prot protein existence level 1. Resistance to kanamycin, neomycin, paromomycin, ribostamycin, butirosin and gentamicin B. From Klebsiella pneumoniae.
   3666..3824    +  CDS            ble (fragment): BLE_KLEPN - Experimental evidence at protein level: Swiss-Prot protein existence level 1. Binding protein with a strong affinity to the bleomycin family of antibiotics. Binds to CL990; an antimitotic-antibiotic compound. From Klebsiella pneumoniae.
   3819..3940    +  polyA_signal   SV40 poly(A) signal: SV40 polyadenylation signal
   4013..4029    -  protein_bind   lac operator: The lac repressor binds to the lac operator to inhibit transcription in E. coli. This inhibition can be relieved by adding lactose or isopropyl-β-D-thiogalactopyranoside (IPTG). lac repressor encoded by lacI
   4037..4067    -  promoter       lac promoter: promoter for the E. coli lac operon
   4082..4103    -  protein_bind   CAP binding site: CAP binding activates transcription in the presence of cAMP. E. coli catabolite activator protein
   4116..4208    -  CDS            lacI (fragment): lac repressor; lacI; The lac repressor binds to the lac operator to inhibit transcription in E. coli. This inhibition can be relieved by adding lactose or isopropyl-β-D-thiogalactopyranoside (IPTG).
   4391..4979    -  rep_origin     ori: high-copy-number ColE1/pMB1/pBR322/pUC origin of replication
   5150..6010    -  CDS            AmpR: β-lactamase; bla; confers resistance to ampicillin, carbenicillin, and related antibiotics
   6011..6115    -  promoter       AmpR promoter: bla
