[The description below was written by a language model from this plasmid's Addgene catalogue record and pLannotate feature annotations shown in this document.]
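Description:
pcDNA3-Lifeact-Dronpa is a mammalian expression plasmid of about 6.1 kb built on the pcDNA3 backbone, designed to label filamentous actin in living cells with a photoswitchable green fluorescent protein. In bacteria it is maintained at high copy through a ColE1/pUC-type origin and selected with ampicillin via the β-lactamase gene. An f1 origin is also present. For mammalian cells, an SV40 early promoter drives the neomycin phosphotransferase gene followed by an SV40 polyadenylation signal, so stable transfectants can be selected with G418.

The payload is a roughly 735 bp open reading frame cloned between HindIII and EcoRI sites, both of which were retained. It encodes Lifeact, the N-terminal 17 amino acids of the budding yeast actin-binding protein Abp140, fused to the N-terminus of Dronpa, a photoswitchable green fluorescent protein derived from the coral Echinophyllia. Transcription is driven by the human cytomegalovirus immediate early enhancer and promoter and terminated by the bovine growth hormone polyadenylation signal. T7 and SP6 phage promoters flank the insert as standard pcDNA3 elements. Several short fragments in the automated annotation (a truncated HIV-1 LTR, ble, lacI and lac regulatory sequences, and a bom remnant) are probably backbone remnants or chance partial matches rather than functional parts of the design.

The Lifeact peptide binds F-actin, so the fusion localises Dronpa to the actin cytoskeleton. According to the record, the construct serves as a fluctuating green-fluorescent label for live-cell super-resolution imaging, where intensity fluctuations of the fluorophore are exploited to resolve actin structures beyond the diffraction limit.
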