Addgene plasmid #182330: pcDNA3-Lifeact-Dronpa
Purpose: Actin-targeted Dronpa. Fluctuating green-fluorescent label for live-cell super-resolution imaging.
Depositing lab: Jin Zhang. Depositing organization: University of California, San Diego (UCSD). Publication: DrFLINC Contextualizes Super-resolution Activity Imaging. Lin W, Mo GCH, Mehta S, Zhang J. J Am Chem Soc. 2021 Sep 22;143(37):14951-14955. doi: 10.1021/jacs.1c05530. Epub 2021 Sep 13. PubMed 34516108.
Backbone
  Vector backbone: pcDNA3
  Backbone size w/o insert (bp): 5412
  Total vector size (bp): 6147
  Vector type: Mammalian Expression
  Selectable markers: Neomycin (select with G418)
Growth in bacteria
  Bacterial resistance: Ampicillin, 100 μg/mL
  Growth temperature: 37°C
  Growth strain: DH5alpha
  Copy number: High Copy
Gene/Insert
  Gene/Insert name: Lifeact-Dronpa
  Insert size (bp): 735
  Promoter: CMV
  Tag / fusion protein: N-terminal 17 amino acids from budding yeast Abp140 ("Lifeact")
  Cloning method: Restriction Enzyme; 5′ cloning site HindIII (not destroyed); 3′ cloning site EcoRI (not destroyed)
  Sequencing primers: 5′ CMV forward; 3′ BGH reverse
Terms and licenses: Academic/Nonprofit Terms; Industry Terms: Not Available to Industry
How to cite: pcDNA3-Lifeact-Dronpa was a gift from Jin Zhang (Addgene plasmid # 182330 ; http://n2t.net/addgene:182330 ; RRID:Addgene_182330)
